Addgene plasmid #139866: pLenti-X1-Neo-TEX264-HA
Purpose: Lentiviral expression of HA tagged (C terminal) human TEX264
Depositing lab: Jacob Corn. Depositing organization: ETH Zurich (Swiss Federal Institute of Technology). Publication: A Genome-wide ER-phagy Screen Highlights Key Roles of Mitochondrial Metabolism and ER-Resident UFMylation. Liang JR, Lingeman E, Luong T, Ahmed S, Muhar M, Nguyen T, Olzmann JA, Corn JE. Cell. 2020 Mar 19;180(6):1160-1177.e20. doi: 10.1016/j.cell.2020.02.017. Epub 2020 Mar 10. PubMed 32160526.
Backbone
  Vector backbone: pLenti-X1-Neo
  Vector type: Lentiviral
  Selectable markers: Neomycin (select with G418)
Growth in bacteria
  Bacterial resistance: Ampicillin, 100 μg/mL
  Growth temperature: 37°C
  Growth strain: NEB Stable
  Copy number: High Copy
Gene/Insert
  Gene/Insert name: TEX264
  Species: H. sapiens (human)
  Entrez Gene: TEX264 (a.k.a. ZSIG11)
  Tag / fusion protein: HA (C terminal on insert)
  Cloning method: Gibson Cloning
Terms and licenses: Academic/Nonprofit Terms; Industry Terms: Not Available to Industry
How to cite: pLenti-X1-Neo-TEX264-HA was a gift from Jacob Corn (Addgene plasmid # 139866 ; http://n2t.net/addgene:139866 ; RRID:Addgene_139866)
