[The description below was written by a language model from this plasmid's Addgene catalogue record and pLannotate feature annotations shown in this document.]
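Description:
pLenti-X1-Neo-TEX264-HA is a lentiviral transfer plasmid of about 10 kb, built on the pLenti-X1-Neo backbone, for expressing human TEX264 (also known as ZSIG11) with a C-terminal HA epitope tag in mammalian cells. It is maintained in E. coli as a high-copy plasmid through a ColE1/pUC-type origin and an ampicillin resistance gene. The backbone also carries an f1 origin, an SV40 origin, and remnants of lac and lacZα sequences that play no role in the payload.

The viral portion has a third-generation-style layout. An RSV promoter drives a truncated HIV-1 5' LTR, followed by the Ψ packaging signal with a gag fragment, the Rev response element for Rev-dependent export of the genomic RNA, and the cPPT/CTS, which aids nuclear import. It ends in a second truncated LTR, annotated by the software as a 5' LTR but located at the 3' end, with a downstream SV40 polyadenylation signal.

Between these elements, a human EF-1α promoter directs constitutive expression of the TEX264 coding sequence. The short match to an HA element just downstream is consistent with the catalogued C-terminal HA tag. The promoter and insert sit between Gateway attB1 and attB2 sites, although the record lists Gibson assembly as the cloning method. A WPRE follows to enhance transcript stability and expression, and a separate mouse PGK promoter drives NeoR, allowing G418 selection of transduced cells.

The construct is suited to making stable cell lines expressing tagged TEX264 for detection or immunoprecipitation. It was deposited with a genome-wide ER-phagy screening study.
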