Features (pLannotate 1.2.2; 33 found; start..end, strand, type, name):
     26..130     +  promoter       AmpR promoter: bla
    131..991     +  CDS            AmpR: β-lactamase; bla; confers resistance to ampicillin, carbenicillin, and related antibiotics
   1162..1750    +  rep_origin     ori: high-copy-number ColE1/pMB1/pBR322/pUC origin of replication
   1933..2025    +  CDS            lacI (fragment): lac repressor; lacI; The lac repressor binds to the lac operator to inhibit transcription in E. coli. This inhibition can be relieved by adding lactose or isopropyl-β-D-thiogalactopyranoside (IPTG).
   2038..2059    +  protein_bind   CAP binding site: CAP binding activates transcription in the presence of cAMP. E. coli catabolite activator protein
   2074..2104    +  promoter       lac promoter: promoter for the E. coli lac operon
   2112..2128    +  protein_bind   lac operator: The lac repressor binds to the lac operator to inhibit transcription in E. coli. This inhibition can be relieved by adding lactose or isopropyl-β-D-thiogalactopyranoside (IPTG). lac repressor encoded by lacI
   2173..2191    +  promoter       T3 promoter: promoter for bacteriophage T3 RNA polymerase
   2219..2445    +  promoter       RSV promoter: Rous sarcoma virus enhancer/promoter
   2446..2626    +  LTR            5' LTR (truncated): truncated 5' long terminal repeat (LTR) from HIV-1
   2673..2798    +  misc_feature   HIV-1 Ψ: packaging signal of human immunodeficiency virus type 1
   2782..3145    +  CDS            HIV-1 gag (fragment): gag protein from human immunodeficiency virus 1; gag
   3291..3524    +  misc_feature   RRE: The Rev response element (RRE) of HIV-1 allows for Rev-dependent mRNA export from the nucleus to the cytoplasm.
   3901..4001    +  CDS            Rev (fragment): human immunodeficiency virus 1 (HIV-1) Rev protein; rev; enhances nuclear export of unspliced and incompletely spliced viral mRNAs
   4020..4136    +  misc_feature   cPPT/CTS: central polypurine tract and central termination sequence of HIV-1
   4170..4194    +  protein_bind   attB1: mutant version of attB; recombination site for the Gateway® BP reaction BP Clonase™
   4209..4227    +  enhancer       CMV enhancer (fragment): human cytomegalovirus immediate early enhancer
   4252..4318    +  CDS            small t antigen (fragment): SV40 (simian virus 40) small t antigen
   4325..5503    +  promoter       EF-1α promoter: strong constitutive promoter for human elongation factor EF-1α
   5520..5538    +  promoter       T7 promoter: promoter for bacteriophage T7 RNA polymerase
   5583..6521    +  CDS            TEX264: TX264_HUMAN - Also known as ZSIG11 From Homo sapiens (Human).
   6549..6576    +  CDS            3xHA (fragment): three tandem HA epitope tags
   6584..6608    -  protein_bind   attB2: mutant version of attB; recombination site for the Gateway® BP reaction BP Clonase™
   6639..7227    +  misc_feature   WPRE: woodchuck hepatitis virus posttranscriptional regulatory element
   7278..7777    +  promoter       PGK promoter: mouse phosphoglycerate kinase 1 promoter
   7791..8594    +  CDS            NeoR/KanR: aminoglycoside phosphotransferase from Tn5; aph(3')-II (or nptII); confers resistance to neomycin, kanamycin, and G418 (Geneticin®)
   8668..8805    +  CDS            nef (fragment): NEF_HV1LA - Experimental evidence at protein level: Swiss-Prot protein existence level 1. Extracellular Nef protein targets CD4(+) T-lymphocytes for apoptosis by interacting with CXCR4 surface receptors. From Human immunodeficiency virus type 1 group M subtype B (isolate Lai) (HIV-1).
   8791..8971    +  LTR            5' LTR (truncated): truncated 5' long terminal repeat (LTR) from HIV-1
   9043..9164    +  polyA_signal   SV40 poly(A) signal: SV40 polyadenylation signal
   9204..9339    +  rep_origin     SV40 ori: SV40 origin of replication
   9360..9378    -  promoter       T7 promoter: promoter for bacteriophage T7 RNA polymerase
   9386..9541    +  CDS            lacZα (fragment): LacZα fragment of β-galactosidase; lacZ fragment
   9546..9974    +  rep_origin     f1 ori (sequence partly withheld): f1 bacteriophage origin of replication; arrow indicates direction of (+) strand synthesis
>Addgene plasmid #139866 | pLenti-X1-Neo-TEX264-HA | addgene full sequence | sequence record 275664 | Addgene NGS Result
AGGTGGCACTTTTCGGGGAAATGTGCGCGGAACCCCTATTTGTTTATTTTTCTAAATACATTCAAATATG
TATCCGCTCATGAGACAATAACCCTGATAAATGCTTCAATAATATTGAAAAAGGAAGAGTATGAGTATTC
AACATTTCCGTGTCGCCCTTATTCCCTTTTTTGCGGCATTTTGCCTTCCTGTTTTTGCTCACCCAGAAAC
GCTGGTGAAAGTAAAAGATGCTGAAGATCAGTTGGGTGCACGAGTGGGTTACATCGAACTGGATCTCAAC
AGCGGTAAGATCCTTGAGAGTTTTCGCCCCGAAGAACGTTTTCCAATGATGAGCACTTTTAAAGTTCTGC
TATGTGGCGCGGTATTATCCCGTATTGACGCCGGGCAAGAGCAACTCGGTCGCCGCATACACTATTCTCA
GAATGACTTGGTTGAGTACTCACCAGTCACAGAAAAGCATCTTACGGATGGCATGACAGTAAGAGAATTA
TGCAGTGCTGCCATAACCATGAGTGATAACACTGCGGCCAACTTACTTCTGACAACGATCGGAGGACCGA
AGGAGCTAACCGCTTTTTTGCACAACATGGGGGATCATGTAACTCGCCTTGATCGTTGGGAACCGGAGCT
GAATGAAGCCATACCAAACGACGAGCGTGACACCACGATGCCTGTAGCAATGGCAACAACGTTGCGCAAA
CTATTAACTGGCGAACTACTTACTCTAGCTTCCCGGCAACAATTAATAGACTGGATGGAGGCGGATAAAG
TTGCAGGACCACTTCTGCGCTCGGCCCTTCCGGCTGGCTGGTTTATTGCTGATAAATCTGGAGCCGGTGA
GCGTGGGTCTCGCGGTATCATTGCAGCACTGGGGCCAGATGGTAAGCCCTCCCGTATCGTAGTTATCTAC
ACGACGGGGAGTCAGGCAACTATGGATGAACGAAATAGACAGATCGCTGAGATAGGTGCCTCACTGATTA
AGCATTGGTAACTGTCAGACCAAGTTTACTCATATATACTTTAGATTGATTTAAAACTTCATTTTTAATT
TAAAAGGATCTAGGTGAAGATCCTTTTTGATAATCTCATGACCAAAATCCCTTAACGTGAGTTTTCGTTC
CACTGAGCGTCAGACCCCGTAGAAAAGATCAAAGGATCTTCTTGAGATCCTTTTTTTCTGCGCGTAATCT
GCTGCTTGCAAACAAAAAAACCACCGCTACCAGCGGTGGTTTGTTTGCCGGATCAAGAGCTACCAACTCT
TTTTCCGAAGGTAACTGGCTTCAGCAGAGCGCAGATACCAAATACTGTTCTTCTAGTGTAGCCGTAGTTA
GGCCACCACTTCAAGAACTCTGTAGCACCGCCTACATACCTCGCTCTGCTAATCCTGTTACCAGTGGCTG
CTGCCAGTGGCGATAAGTCGTGTCTTACCGGGTTGGACTCAAGACGATAGTTACCGGATAAGGCGCAGCG
GTCGGGCTGAACGGGGGGTTCGTGCACACAGCCCAGCTTGGAGCGAACGACCTACACCGAACTGAGATAC
CTACAGCGTGAGCTATGAGAAAGCGCCACGCTTCCCGAAGGGAGAAAGGCGGACAGGTATCCGGTAAGCG
GCAGGGTCGGAACAGGAGAGCGCACGAGGGAGCTTCCAGGGGGAAACGCCTGGTATCTTTATAGTCCTGT
CGGGTTTCGCCACCTCTGACTTGAGCGTCGATTTTTGTGATGCTCGTCAGGGGGGCGGAGCCTATGGAAA
AACGCCAGCAACGCGGCCTTTTTACGGTTCCTGGCCTTTTGCTGGCCTTTTGCTCACATGTTCTTTCCTG
CGTTATCCCCTGATTCTGTGGATAACCGTATTACCGCCTTTGAGTGAGCTGATACCGCTCGCCGCAGCCG
AACGACCGAGCGCAGCGAGTCAGTGAGCGAGGAAGCGGAAGAGCGCCCAATACGCAAACCGCCTCTCCCC
GCGCGTTGGCCGATTCATTAATGCAGCTGGCACGACAGGTTTCCCGACTGGAAAGCGGGCAGTGAGCGCA
ACGCAATTAATGTGAGTTAGCTCACTCATTAGGCACCCCAGGCTTTACACTTTATGCTTCCGGCTCGTAT
GTTGTGTGGAATTGTGAGCGGATAACAATTTCACACAGGAAACAGCTATGACCATGATTACGCCAAGCGC
GCAATTAACCCTCACTAAAGGGAACAAAAGCTGGAGCTGCAAGCTTAATGTAGTCTTATGCAATACTCTT
GTAGTCTTGCAACATGGTAACGATGAGTTAGCAACATGCCTTACAAGGAGAGAAAAAGCACCGTGCATGC
CGATTGGTGGAAGTAAGGTGGTACGATCGTGCCTTATTAGGAAGGCAACAGACGGGTCTGACATGGATTG
GACGAACCACTGAATTGCCGCATTGCAGAGATATTGTATTTAAGTGCCTAGCTCGATACATAAACGGGTC
TCTCTGGTTAGACCAGATCTGAGCCTGGGAGCTCTCTGGCTAACTAGGGAACCCACTGCTTAAGCCTCAA
TAAAGCTTGCCTTGAGTGCTTCAAGTAGTGTGTGCCCGTCTGTTGTGTGACTCTGGTAACTAGAGATCCC
TCAGACCCTTTTAGTCAGTGTGGAAAATCTCTAGCAGTGGCGCCCGAACAGGGACTTGAAAGCGAAAGGG
AAACCAGAGGAGCTCTCTCGACGCAGGACTCGGCTTGCTGAAGCGCGCACGGCAAGAGGCGAGGGGCGGC
GACTGGTGAGTACGCCAAAAATTTTGACTAGCGGAGGCTAGAAGGAGAGAGATGGGTGCGAGAGCGTCAG
TATTAAGCGGGGGAGAATTAGATCGCGATGGGAAAAAATTCGGTTAAGGCCAGGGGGAAAGAAAAAATAT
AAATTAAAACATATAGTATGGGCAAGCAGGGAGCTAGAACGATTCGCAGTTAATCCTGGCCTGTTAGAAA
CATCAGAAGGCTGTAGACAAATACTGGGACAGCTACAACCATCCCTTCAGACAGGATCAGAAGAACTTAG
ATCATTATATAATACAGTAGCAACCCTCTATTGTGTGCATCAAAGGATAGAGATAAAAGACACCAAGGAA
GCTTTAGACAAGATAGAGGAAGAGCAAAACAAAAGTAAGACCACCGCACAGCAAGCGGCCGCTGATCTTC
AGACCTGGAGGAGGAGATATGAGGGACAATTGGAGAAGTGAATTATATAAATATAAAGTAGTAAAAATTG
AACCATTAGGAGTAGCACCCACCAAGGCAAAGAGAAGAGTGGTGCAGAGAGAAAAAAGAGCAGTGGGAAT
AGGAGCTTTGTTCCTTGGGTTCTTGGGAGCAGCAGGAAGCACTATGGGCGCAGCGTCAATGACGCTGACG
GTACAGGCCAGACAATTATTGTCTGGTATAGTGCAGCAGCAGAACAATTTGCTGAGGGCTATTGAGGCGC
AACAGCATCTGTTGCAACTCACAGTCTGGGGCATCAAGCAGCTCCAGGCAAGAATCCTGGCTGTGGAAAG
ATACCTAAAGGATCAACAGCTCCTGGGGATTTGGGGTTGCTCTGGAAAACTCATTTGCACCACTGCTGTG
CCTTGGAATGCTAGTTGGAGTAATAAATCTCTGGAACAGATTTGGAATCACACGACCTGGATGGAGTGGG
ACAGAGAAATTAACAATTACACAAGCTTAATACACTCCTTAATTGAAGAATCGCAAAACCAGCAAGAAAA
GAATGAACAAGAATTATTGGAATTAGATAAATGGGCAAGTTTGTGGAATTGGTTTAACATAACAAATTGG
CTGTGGTATATAAAATTATTCATAATGATAGTAGGAGGCTTGGTAGGTTTAAGAATAGTTTTTGCTGTAC
TTTCTATAGTGAATAGAGTTAGGCAGGGATATTCACCATTATCGTTTCAGACCCACCTCCCAACCCCGAG
GGGACCCGACAGGCCCGAAGGAATAGAAGAAGAAGGTGGAGAGAGAGACAGAGACAGATCCATTCGATTA
GTGAACGGATCTCGACGGTATCGGTTAACTTTTAAAAGAAAAGGGGGGATTGGGGGGTACAGTGCAGGGG
AAAGAATAGTAGACATAATAGCAACAGACATACAAACTAAAGAATTACAAAAACAAATTACAAAATTCAA
AATTTTATCGTCCAGTGTGGTGGAATTCTGCAGATATCAACAAGTTTGTACAAAAAAGCAGGCTCCACCA
TGGGAACCGACATTGATTATTGACTAGGCTTTTGCAAAAAGCTTTGCAAAGATGGATAAAGTTTTAAACA
GAGAGGAATCTTTGCAGCTAATGGACCTTCTAGGTCTTGAAAGGAGTGGGAATTGGCTCCGGTGCCCGTC
AGTGGGCAGAGCGCACATCGCCCACAGTCCCCGAGAAGTTGGGGGGAGGGGTCGGCAATTGAACCGGTGC
CTAGAGAAGGTGGCGCGGGGTAAACTGGGAAAGTGATGTCGTGTACTGGCTCCGCCTTTTTCCCGAGGGT
GGGGGAGAACCGTATATAAGTGCAGTAGTCGCCGTGAACGTTCTTTTTCGCAACGGGTTTGCCGCCAGAA
CACAGGTAAGTGCCGTGTGTGGTTCCCGCGGGCCTGGCCTCTTTACGGGTTATGGCCCTTGCGTGCCTTG
AATTACTTCCACCTGGCTGCAGTACGTGATTCTTGATCCCGAGCTTCGGGTTGGAAGTGGGTGGGAGAGT
TCGAGGCCTTGCGCTTAAGGAGCCCCTTCGCCTCGTGCTTGAGTTGAGGCCTGGCCTGGGCGCTGGGGCC
GCCGCGTGCGAATCTGGTGGCACCTTCGCGCCTGTCTCGCTGCTTTCGATAAGTCTCTAGCCATTTAAAA
TTTTTGATGACCTGCTGCGACGCTTTTTTTCTGGCAAGATAGTCTTGTAAATGCGGGCCAAGATCTGCAC
ACTGGTATTTCGGTTTTTGGGGCCGCGGGCGGCGACGGGGCCCGTGCGTCCCAGCGCACATGTTCGGCGA
GGCGGGGCCTGCGAGCGCGGCCACCGAGAATCGGACGGGGGTAGTCTCAAGCTGGCCGGCCTGCTCTGGT
GCCTGGCCTCGCGCCGCCGTGTATCGCCCCGCCCTGGGCGGCAAGGCTGGCCCGGTCGGCACCAGTTGCG
TGAGCGGAAAGATGGCCGCTTCCCGGCCCTGCTGCAGGGAGCTCAAAATGGAGGACGCGGCGCTCGGGAG
AGCGGGCGGGTGAGTCACCCACACAAAGGAAAAGGGCCTTTCCGTCCTCAGCCGTCGCTTCATGTGACTC
CACGGAGTACCGGGCGCCGTCCAGGCACCTCGATTAGTTCTCGAGCTTTTGGAGTACGTCGTCTTTAGGT
TGGGGGGAGGGGTTTTATGCGATGGAGTTTCCCCACACTGAGTGGGTGGAGACTGAAGTTAGGCCAGCTT
GGCACTTGATGTAATTCTCCTTGGAATTTGCCCTTTTTGAGTTTGGATCTTGGTTCATTCTCAAGCCTCA
GACAGTGGTTCAAAGTTTTTTTCTTCCATTTCAGGTGTCGTGAGGAATTAGCTTGGTACTAATACGACTC
ACTATAGGGAGACCCAAGCTGGCTAGGTAAGCTTGGTACCGAGCTCGGATCCATGTCGGACCTGCTACTA
CTGGGCCTGATTGGGGGCCTGACTCTCTTACTGCTGCTGACGCTGCTGGCCTTTGCCGGGTACTCAGGGC
TACTGGCTGGGGTGGAAGTGAGTGCTGGGTCACCCCCCATCCGCAACGTCACTGTGGCCTACAAGTTCCA
CATGGGGCTCTATGGTGAGACTGGGCGGCTTTTCACTGAGAGCTGCAGCATCTCTCCCAAGCTCCGCTCC
ATCGCTGTCTACTATGACAACCCCCACATGGTGCCCCCTGATAAGTGCCGATGTGCCGTGGGCAGCATCC
TGAGTGAAGGTGAGGAATCGCCCTCCCCTGAGCTCATCGACCTCTACCAGAAATTTGGCTTCAAGGTGTT
CTCCTTCCCGGCACCCAGCCATGTGGTGACAGCCACCTTCCCCTACACCACCATTCTGTCCATCTGGCTG
GCTACCCGCCGTGTCCATCCTGCCTTGGACACCTACATCAAGGAGCGGAAGCTGTGTGCCTATCCTCGGC
TGGAGATCTACCAGGAAGACCAGATCCATTTCATGTGCCCACTGGCACGGCAGGGAGACTTCTATGTGCC
TGAGATGAAGGAGACAGAGTGGAAATGGCGGGGGCTTGTGGAGGCCATTGACACCCAGGTGGATGGCACA
GGAGCTGACACAATGAGTGACACGAGTTCTGTAAGCTTGGAAGTGAGCCCTGGCAGCCGGGAGACTTCAG
CTGCCACACTGTCACCTGGGGCGAGCAGCCGTGGCTGGGATGACGGTGACACCCGCAGCGAGCACAGCTA
CAGCGAGTCAGGTGCCAGCGGCTCCTCTTTTGAGGAGCTGGACTTGGAGGGCGAGGGGCCCTTAGGGGAG
TCACGGCTGGACCCTGGGACTGAGCCCCTGGGGACTACCAAGTGGCTCTGGGAGCCCACTGCCCCTGAGA
AGGGCAAGGAGGGTGGATCTGGAGGTTCTGGTGGAATGTACCCATACGATGTTCCAGATTACGCTTGATC
TAGACCCAGCTTTCTTGTACAAAGTGGTTGATATCCAGCACAGTGGCGGCCGCTCGACAATCAACCTCTG
GATTACAAAATTTGTGAAAGATTGACTGGTATTCTTAACTATGTTGCTCCTTTTACGCTATGTGGATACG
CTGCTTTAATGCCTTTGTATCATGCTATTGCTTCCCGTATGGCTTTCATTTTCTCCTCCTTGTATAAATC
CTGGTTGCTGTCTCTTTATGAGGAGTTGTGGCCCGTTGTCAGGCAACGTGGCGTGGTGTGCACTGTGTTT
GCTGACGCAACCCCCACTGGTTGGGGCATTGCCACCACCTGTCAGCTCCTTTCCGGGACTTTCGCTTTCC
CCCTCCCTATTGCCACGGCGGAACTCATCGCCGCCTGCCTTGCCCGCTGCTGGACAGGGGCTCGGCTGTT
GGGCACTGACAATTCCGTGGTGTTGTCGGGGAAGCTGACGTCCTTTCCATGGCTGCTCGCCTGTGTTGCC
ACCTGGATTCTGCGCGGGACGTCCTTCTGCTACGTCCCTTCGGCCCTCAATCCAGCGGACCTTCCTTCCC
GCGGCCTGCTGCCGGCTCTGCGGCCTCTTCCGCGTCTTCGCCTTCGCCCTCAGACGAGTCGGATCTCCCT
TTGGGCCGCCTCCCCGCCTGGACCTGCAGGATTCTGCAGATATCCGGACTAGTGATCTAATTCTACCGGG
TAGGGGAGGCGCTTTTCCCAAGGCAGTCTGGAGCATGCGCTTTAGCAGCCCCGCTGGGCACTTGGCGCTA
CACAAGTGGCCTCTGGCCTCGCACACATTCCACATCCACCGGTAGGCGCCAACCGGCTCCGTTCTTTGGT
GGCCCCTTCGCGCCACCTTCTACTCCTCCCCTAGTCAGGAAGTTCCCCCCCGCCCCGCAGCTCGCGTCGT
GCAGGACGTGACAAATGGAAGTAGCACGTCTCACTAGTCTCGTGCAGATGGACAGCACCGCTGAGCAATG
GAAGCGGGTAGGCCTTTGGGGCAGCGGCCAATAGCAGCTTTGCTCCTTCGCTTTCTGGGCTCAGAGGCTG
GGAAGGGGTGGGTCCGGGGGCGGGCTCAGGGGCGGGCTCAGGGGCGGGGCGGGCGCCCGAAGGTCCTCCG
GAGGCCCGGCATTCTGCACGCTTCAAAAGCGCACGTCTGCCGCGCTGTTCTCCTCTTCCTCATCTCCGGG
CCTTTCGACCTGCAGCCAATATGGGATCGGCCATTGAACAAGATGGATTGCACGCAGGTTCTCCGGCCGC
TTGGGTGGAGAGGCTATTCGGCTATGACTGGGCACAACAGACAATCGGCTGCTCTGATGCCGCCGTGTTC
CGGCTGTCAGCGCAGGGGCGCCCGGTTCTTTTTGTCAAGACCGACCTGTCCGGTGCCCTGAATGAACTGC
AGGACGAGGCAGCGCGGCTATCGTGGCTGGCCACGACGGGCGTTCCTTGCGCAGCTGTGCTCGACGTTGT
CACTGAAGCGGGAAGGGACTGGCTGCTATTGGGCGAAGTGCCGGGGCAGGATCTCCTGTCATCTCACCTT
GCTCCTGCCGAGAAAGTATCCATCATGGCTGATGCAATGCGGCGGCTGCATACGCTTGATCCGGCTACCT
GCCCATTCGACCACCAAGCGAAACATCGCATCGAGCGAGCACGTACTCGGATGGAAGCCGGTCTTGTCGA
TCAGGATGATCTGGACGAAGAGCATCAGGGGCTCGCGCCAGCCGAACTGTTCGCCAGGCTCAAGGCGCGC
ATGCCCGACGGCGAGGATCTCGTCGTGACCCATGGCGATGCCTGCTTGCCGAATATCATGGTGGAAAATG
GCCGCTTTTCTGGATTCATCGACTGTGGCCGGCTGGGTGTGGCGGACCGCTATCAGGACATAGCGTTGGC
TACCCGTGATATTGCTGAAGAGCTTGGCGGCGAATGGGCTGACCGCTTCCTCGTGCTTTACGGTATCGCC
GCTCCCGATTCGCAGCGCATCGCCTTCTATCGCCTTCTTGACGAGTTCTTCTGAACGCGTCGCCCGCCCC
ACGACCCGCAGCGCCCGACCGAAAGGAGCGCACGACCCCATGCATCTCGAGGGCCCGGTACCTTTAAGAC
CAATGACTTACAAGGCAGCTGTAGATCTTAGCCACTTTTTAAAAGAAAAGGGGGGACTGGAAGGGCTAGC
TCACTCCCAACGAAGACAAGATCTGCTTTTTGCTTGTACTGGGTCTCTCTGGTTAGACCAGATCTGAGCC
TGGGAGCTCTCTGGCTAACTAGGGAACCCACTGCTTAAGCCTCAATAAAGCTTGCCTTGAGTGCTTCAAG
TAGTGTGTGCCCGTCTGTTGTGTGACTCTGGTAACTAGAGATCCCTCAGACCCTTTTAGTCAGTGTGGAA
AATCTCTAGCAGTAGTAGTTCATGTCATCTTATTATTCAGTATTTATAACTTGCAAAGAAATGAATATCA
GAGAGTGAGAGGAACTTGTTTATTGCAGCTTATAATGGTTACAAATAAAGCAATAGCATCACAAATTTCA
CAAATAAAGCATTTTTTTCACTGCATTCTAGTTGTGGTTTGTCCAAACTCATCAATGTATCTTATCATGT
CTGGCTCTAGCTATCCCGCCCCTAACTCCGCCCATCCCGCCCCTAACTCCGCCCAGTTCCGCCCATTCTC
CGCCCCATGGCTGACTAATTTTTTTTATTTATGCAGAGGCCGAGGCCGCCTCGGCCTCTGAGCTATTCCA
GAAGTAGTGAGGAGGCTTTTTTGGAGGCCTAGGGACGTACCCAATTCGCCCTATAGTGAGTCGTATTACG
CGCGCTCACTGGCCGTCGTTTTACAACGTCGTGACTGGGAAAACCCTGGCGTTACCCAACTTAATCGCCT
TGCAGCACATCCCCCTTTCGCCAGCTGGCGTAATAGCGAAGAGGCCCGCACCGATCGCCCTTCCCAACAG
TTGCGCAGCCTGAATGGCGAATGGG
[124 nt withheld, positions 9546-9669]
C
[91 nt withheld, positions 9671-9761]
A
[49 nt withheld, positions 9763-9811]
CCTTTGACGTTGGAGTCCACGTTCTTT
[37 nt withheld, positions 9839-9875]
ACCCTATCTCGGTCTATTCTTTTGATTTATAAGGGATTTTGCCGATTTCGGCCTATTGGTTAAAAAATGA
GCTGATTTAACAAAAATTTAACGCGAATTTTAACAAAATATTAACGCTTACAATTT
